Addgene plasmid #175032: Halo-WIPI2B H85E K88E
Purpose: Expresses WIPI2B (H85E K88E) fused to Halo in mammalian cells to abrogate interaction with ATG16L1
Depositing lab: Andrea Stavoe. Depositing organization: University of Texas Health Science Center at Houston. Publication: Structural basis for membrane recruitment of ATG16L1 by WIPI2 in autophagy. Strong LM, Chang C, Riley JF, Boecker CA, Flower TG, Buffalo CZ, Ren X, Stavoe AK, Holzbaur EL, Hurley JH. Elife. 2021 Sep 10;10. pii: 70372. doi: 10.7554/eLife.70372. PubMed 34505572.
Backbone
  Vector backbone: pHTN
  Backbone manufacturer: Promega
  Backbone size w/o insert (bp): 6143
  Total vector size (bp): 7410
  Vector type: Mammalian Expression
Growth in bacteria
  Bacterial resistance: Ampicillin, 100 μg/mL
  Growth temperature: 37°C
  Growth strain: DH5alpha
  Copy number: Unknown
Gene/Insert
  Gene/Insert name: WIPI2B (H85E K88E)
  Species: H. sapiens (human)
  Mutation: Histadine 85 to Glutamate (CAC to GAG); Lysine 88 to Glutamate (AAG to GAG)
  Entrez Gene: WIPI2 (a.k.a. ATG18B, Atg21, CGI-50, IDDSSA, WIPI-2)
  Promoter: CMV
  Tag / fusion protein: HaloTag (N terminal on backbone)
  Cloning method: Restriction Enzyme; 5′ cloning site EcoRI (not destroyed); 3′ cloning site NotI (not destroyed)
  Sequencing primers: 5′ cctgatcggcagcgagatcg
Resource information
  A portion of this plasmid was derived from a plasmid made by: Sharon Tooze, Francis Crick Institute, UK
Terms and licenses: Academic/Nonprofit Terms; Industry Terms: Not Available to Industry
How to cite: Halo-WIPI2B H85E K88E was a gift from Andrea Stavoe (Addgene plasmid # 175032 ; http://n2t.net/addgene:175032 ; RRID:Addgene_175032)
