[The description below was written by a language model from this plasmid's Addgene catalogue record and pLannotate feature annotations shown in this document.]
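Description:
Halo-WIPI2B H85E K88E is a 7,410 bp mammalian expression plasmid built on the Promega pHTN backbone, which supplies an N-terminal HaloTag. It is propagated in E. coli through a high-copy ColE1/pUC-type origin with β-lactamase (AmpR) for ampicillin selection, and a ColE1 cer site helps keep the plasmid monomeric. A separate SV40 early promoter–neo cassette with a synthetic poly(A) signal could allow G418 selection of transfected mammalian cells, although the record does not describe such use.

The expression unit runs from the CMV immediate-early enhancer and promoter through a chimeric β-globin/immunoglobulin intron, which generally improves transcript processing, into the HaloTag coding sequence, a TEV protease cleavage site, and the human WIPI2B open reading frame cloned between EcoRI and NotI, ending at an SV40 polyadenylation signal. A T7 promoter upstream of the fusion is a standard backbone element for in vitro transcription. The automated annotation matched the insert to the rat Wipi2 protein entry, but the catalogue lists the species as human. Several short fragment hits (SET1, large T antigen, tnpA, M13 ori, bom) appear to be backbone remnants rather than functional parts.

The insert carries two charge-reversal substitutions, histidine 85 and lysine 88 to glutamate, intended to abrogate WIPI2B binding to ATG16L1. WIPI2 is a PtdIns3P-binding autophagy factor acting early in autophagosome formation, so this mutant serves as an interaction-deficient comparison in studies of ATG16L1 membrane recruitment. HaloTag binds chloroalkane ligands covalently, allowing fluorescent labelling or capture of the fusion.
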