Features (pLannotate 1.2.2; 21 found; start..end, strand, type, name):
      3..380     +  enhancer       CMV enhancer: human cytomegalovirus immediate early enhancer
    382..581     +  promoter       CMV promoter: human cytomegalovirus (CMV) immediate early promoter
    720..852     +  intron         chimeric intron: chimera between introns from human β-globin and immunoglobulin heavy chain genes
    896..914     +  promoter       T7 promoter: promoter for bacteriophage T7 RNA polymerase
    930..1820    +  CDS            HaloTag®: modified bacterial dehalogenase that forms covalent bonds with chloroalkane derivatives
   1833..1853    +  CDS            TEV site: tobacco etch virus (TEV) protease recognition and cleavage site
   1884..3191    +  CDS            Wipi2: WIPI2_RAT - Experimental evidence at protein level: Swiss-Prot protein existence level 1. Component of the autophagy machinery that controls the major intracellular degradation process by which cytoplasmic materials are packaged into autophagosomes and delivered to lysosomes for degradation. Involved in an early step of the formation of preautophagosomal structures. Binds and is activated by phosphatidylinositol 3-phosphate (PtdIns3P) forming on membranes of the endoplasmic reticulum upon activation of the upstream ULK1 and PI3 kinases. Mediates ER-isolation membranes contacts by interacting w
   3205..3230    +  CDS            SET1 (fragment): solubility-enhancement tag derived from T7 phage gene 10B
   3238..3254    +  terminator     T7 terminator (fragment): transcription terminator for bacteriophage T7 RNA polymerase
   3274..3395    -  polyA_signal   SV40 poly(A) signal: SV40 polyadenylation signal
   3418..3486    -  CDS            large T antigen (fragment): large T antigen from SV40 (simian virus 40)
   3491..3523    +  rep_origin     M13 ori (fragment): M13 bacteriophage origin of replication; arrow indicates direction of (+) strand synthesis
   3524..3575    -  misc_feature   bom (fragment): basis of mobility region from pBR322
   3640..3997    +  promoter       SV40 promoter: SV40 enhancer and early promoter
   4048..4839    +  CDS            neo: KKA2_KLEPN - Also known as kan, nptII. Experimental evidence at protein level: Swiss-Prot protein existence level 1. Resistance to kanamycin, neomycin, paromomycin, ribostamycin, butirosin and gentamicin B. From Klebsiella pneumoniae.
   4906..4954    +  polyA_signal   poly(A) signal: synthetic polyadenylation signal
   4975..5067    -  CDS            tnpA (fragment): TN5P_ECOLX - Also known as tnp. Experimental evidence at protein level: Swiss-Prot protein existence level 1. Mediates transposition of transposon Tn5 by a 'cut and paste' mechanism. First, the monomeric transposase binds the 19 bp inverted DNA repeats flanking the transposon. Then, dimerization of the DNA- bound transposase creates a synaptic DNA complex. After nicking of the first DNA strand, excision of the transposon proceeds through a series of intermediates. The transposase then mediates the insertion of the transposon at a new site by strand transfer. The activity of the wild- type tran
   5110..5214    +  promoter       AmpR promoter: bla
   5215..6075    +  CDS            AmpR: β-lactamase; bla; confers resistance to ampicillin, carbenicillin, and related antibiotics
   6233..6821    -  rep_origin     ori: high-copy-number ColE1/pMB1/pBR322/pUC origin of replication
   6937..7220    +  misc_feature   cer region: ColE1-derived recombination site that helps to maintain plasmids as monomers
>Addgene plasmid #175032 | Halo-WIPI2B H85E K88E | addgene full sequence | sequence record 350264 | Addgene NGS Result
GGCATTGATTATTGACTAGTTATTAATAGTAATCAATTACGGGGTCATTAGTTCATAGCCCATATATGGA
GTTCCGCGTTACATAACTTACGGTAAATGGCCCGCCTGGCTGACCGCCCAACGACCCCCGCCCATTGACG
TCAATAATGACGTATGTTCCCATAGTAACGCCAATAGGGACTTTCCATTGACGTCAATGGGTGGAGTATT
TACGGTAAACTGCCCACTTGGCAGTACATCAAGTGTATCATATGCCAAGTCCGCCCCCTATTGACGTCAA
TGACGGTAAATGGCCCGCCTGGCATTATGCCCAGTACATGACCTTACGGGACTTTCCTACTTGGCAGTAC
ATCTACGTATTAGTCATCGCTATTACCATGGTGATGCGGTTTTGGCAGTACACCAATGGGCGTGGATAGC
GGTTTGACTCACGGGGATTTCCAAGTCTCCACCCCATTGACGTCAATGGGAGTTTGTTTTGGCACCAAAA
TCAACGGGACTTTCCAAAATGTCGTAATAACCCCGCCCCGTTGACGCAAATGGGCGGTAGGCGTGTACGG
TGGGAGGTCTATATAAGCAGAGCTGGTTTAGTGAACCGTCAGATCACTAGAAGCTTTATTGCGGTAGTTT
ATCACAGTTAAATTGCTAACGCAGTCAGTGCTTCTGACACAACAGTCTCGAACTTAAGCTGCAGAAGTTG
GTCGTGAGGCACTGGGCAGGTAAGTATCAAGGTTACAAGACAGGTTTAAGGAGACCAATAGAAACTGGGC
TTGTCGAGACAGAGAAGACTCTTGCGTTTCTGATAGGCACCTATTGGTCTTACTGACATCCACTTTGCCT
TTCTCTCCACAGGTGTCCACTCCCAGTTCAATTACAGCTCTTAAGGCTAGAGTATTAATACGACTCACTA
TAGGGCTAGCAAAGCCACCATGGCAGAAATCGGTACTGGCTTTCCATTCGACCCCCATTATGTGGAAGTC
CTGGGCGAGCGCATGCACTACGTCGATGTTGGTCCGCGCGATGGCACCCCTGTGCTGTTCCTGCACGGTA
ACCCGACCTCCTCCTACGTGTGGCGCAACATCATCCCGCATGTTGCACCGACCCATCGCTGCATTGCTCC
AGACCTGATCGGTATGGGCAAATCCGACAAACCAGACCTGGGTTATTTCTTCGACGACCACGTCCGCTTC
ATGGATGCCTTCATCGAAGCCCTGGGTCTGGAAGAGGTCGTCCTGGTCATTCACGACTGGGGCTCCGCTC
TGGGTTTCCACTGGGCCAAGCGCAATCCAGAGCGCGTCAAAGGTATTGCATTTATGGAGTTCATCCGCCC
TATCCCGACCTGGGACGAATGGCCAGAATTTGCCCGCGAGACCTTCCAGGCCTTCCGCACCACCGACGTC
GGCCGCAAGCTGATCATCGATCAGAACGTTTTTATCGAGGGTACGCTGCCGATGGGTGTCGTCCGCCCGC
TGACTGAAGTCGAGATGGACCATTACCGCGAGCCGTTCCTGAATCCTGTTGACCGCGAGCCACTGTGGCG
CTTCCCAAACGAGCTGCCAATCGCCGGTGAGCCAGCGAACATCGTCGCGCTGGTCGAAGAATACATGGAC
TGGCTGCACCAGTCCCCTGTCCCGAAGCTGCTGTTCTGGGGCACCCCAGGCGTTCTGATCCCACCGGCCG
AAGCCGCTCGCCTGGCCAAAAGCCTGCCTAACTGCAAGGCTGTGGACATCGGCCCGGGTCTGAATCTGCT
GCAAGAAGACAACCCGGACCTGATCGGCAGCGAGATCGCGCGCTGGCTGTCGACGCTCGAGATTTCCGGC
GAGCCAACCACTGAGGATCTGTACTTTCAGAGCGATAACGCGATCGCTTCCGAATTCGGATCCATGAACC
TGGCGAGCCAGAGCGGGGAGGCCGGCGCCGGCCAGCTGCTCTTCGCCAACTTCAACCAGGACAACACGTC
CCTAGCTGTTGGTAGTAAGTCCGGTTATAAATTTTTCTCCCTTTCTTCTGTGGATAAGCTGGAACAGATC
TATGAATGCACCGATACGGAAGATGTGTGCATTGTAGAGAGATTGTTCTCCAGCAGCCTAGTGGCCATCG
TGAGCCTTAAAGCACCAAGGAAGCTAAAGGTTTGCGAGTTTAAGGAGGGAACTGAGATCTGCAACTACAG
CTACTCCAACACGATTCTGGCTGTGAAGCTCAACAGGCAGAGGCTGATAGTATGCCTGGAGGAGTCCCTG
TACATCCACAACATTCGGGACATGAAGGTGCTGCATACGATCAGGGAGACGCCTCCAAACCCTGCAGGCC
TGTGTGCGCTGTCAATCAACAACGACAACTGCTACTTGGCGTACCCAGGGAGCGCGACCATCGGAGAGGT
GCAGGTCTTCGATACCATTAATTTGAGAGCTGCAAACATGATTCCGGCTCACGACAGTCCTTTAGCGGCA
CTGGCCTTTGACGCAAGTGGAACTAAACTTGCCACGGCTTCGGAGAAGGGGACCGTGATTAGGGTATTTT
CCATTCCAGAAGGACAAAAACTCTTTGAGTTTCGGAGAGGAGTAAAGAGGTGCGTGAGCATCTGCTCCCT
GGCCTTCAGCATGGACGGCATGTTCCTCTCCGCCTCCAGCAACACTGAGACCGTGCACATCTTCAAACTC
GAGACTGTGAAAGAAAAACCCCCAGAGGAGCCCACCACCTGGACCGGGTACTTCGGGAAAGTGCTCATGG
CCTCCACCAGCTACCTGCCTTCCCAAGTGACAGAAATGTTCAACCAGGGCAGAGCCTTCGCCACGGTCCG
CCTGCCATTCTGCGGCCACAAAAACATCTGCTCGCTAGCCACAATTCAGAAGATCCCGCGGTTGTTGGTG
GGTGCCGCCGACGGGTACCTGTACATGTACAACCTGGACCCCCAGGAGGGCGGCGAGTGTGCCCTGATGA
AGCAGCACCGGCTGGACGGCAGTCTGGAAACGACCAATGAGATCTTGGACTCTGCCTCTCACGACTGCCC
CTTAGTCACTCAGACATACGGCGCAGCTGCAGGAAAAGGTACTTACGTGCCTTCATCCCCAACGAGACTT
GCCTACACAGACGACCTGGGTGCTGTGGGTGGCGCCTGCCTGGAGGACGAGGCCAGCGCCCTGCGCCTGG
ATGAGGACAGCGAGCACCCGCCCATGATTCTTCGGACTGACTGAGCGGCCGCTTGCTGAGTTGGCTGCTG
CCACCGCTGAGCAATAACTAGCATAACCCCTTGGCCGCTTCGAGCAGACATGATAAGATACATTGATGAG
TTTGGACAAACCACAACTAGAATGCAGTGAAAAAAATGCTTTATTTGTGAAATTTGTGATGCTATTGCTT
TATTTGTAACCATTATAAGCTGCAATAAACAAGTTAACAACAACAATTGCATTCATTTTATGTTTCAGGT
TCAGGGGGAGATGTGGGAGGTTTTTTTAAGCAAGTAAAACCTCTACAAATGTGGTAAAATCGAATTTTAA
CAAAATATTAACGCTTACAATTTCCTGATGCGGTATTTTCTCCTTACGCATCTGTGCGGTATTTCACACC
GCATACGCGGATCTGCGCAGCACCATGGCCTGAAATAACCTCTGAAAGAGGAACTTGGTTAGGTACCTTC
TGAGGCGGAAAGAACCAGCTGTGGAATGTGTGTCAGTTAGGGTGTGGAAAGTCCCCAGGCTCCCCAGCAG
GCAGAAGTATGCAAAGCATGCATCTCAATTAGTCAGCAACCAGGTGTGGAAAGTCCCCAGGCTCCCCAGC
AGGCAGAAGTATGCAAAGCATGCATCTCAATTAGTCAGCAACCATAGTCCCGCCCCTAACTCCGCCCATC
CCGCCCCTAACTCCGCCCAGTTCCGCCCATTCTCCGCCCCATGGCTGACTAATTTTTTTTATTTATGCAG
AGGCCGAGGCCGCCTCGGCCTCTGAGCTATTCCAGAAGTAGTGAGGAGGCTTTTTTGGAGGCCTAGGCTT
TTGCAAAAAGCTTGATTCTTCTGACACAACAGTCTCGAACTTAAGGCTAGAGCCACCATGATTGAACAAG
ATGGATTGCACGCAGGTTCTCCGGCCGCTTGGGTGGAGAGGCTATTCGGCTATGACTGGGCACAACAGAC
AATCGGCTGCTCTGATGCCGCCGTGTTCCGGCTGTCAGCGCAGGGGCGCCCGGTTCTTTTTGTCAAGACC
GACCTGTCCGGTGCCCTGAATGAACTGCAGGACGAGGCAGCGCGGCTATCGTGGCTGGCCACGACGGGCG
TTCCTTGCGCAGCTGTGCTCGACGTTGTCACTGAAGCGGGAAGGGACTGGCTGCTATTGGGCGAAGTGCC
GGGGCAGGATCTCCTGTCATCTCACCTTGCTCCTGCCGAGAAAGTATCCATCATGGCTGATGCAATGCGG
CGGCTGCATACGCTTGATCCGGCTACCTGCCCATTCGACCACCAAGCGAAACATCGCATCGAGCGAGCAC
GTACTCGGATGGAAGCCGGTCTTGTCGATCAGGATGATCTGGACGAAGAGCATCAGGGGCTCGCGCCAGC
CGAACTGTTCGCCAGGCTCAAGGCGCGCATGCCCGACGGCGAGGATCTCGTCGTGACCCATGGCGATGCC
TGCTTGCCGAATATCATGGTGGAAAATGGCCGCTTTTCTGGATTCATCGACTGTGGCCGGCTGGGTGTGG
CGGACCGCTATCAGGACATAGCGTTGGCTACCCGTGATATTGCTGAAGAGCTTGGCGGCGAATGGGCTGA
CCGCTTCCTCGTGCTTTACGGTATCGCCGCTCCCGATTCGCAGCGCATCGCCTTCTATCGCCTTCTTGAC
GAGTTCTTCTGAGCGGGACTCTGGGGTTCGAAATGACCGACCAAGCGACGCCCAACCTGCCATCACGATG
GCCGCAATAAAATATCTTTATTTTCATTACATCTGTGTGTTGGTTTTTTGTGTGAATCGATAGCGATAAG
GATCCTCTTTGCGCTTGCGTTTTCCCTTGTCCAGATAGCCCAGTAGCTGACATTCATCCGGGGTCAGCAC
CGTTTCTGCGGACTGGCTTTCTACGTAATGGTTTCTTAGACGTCAGGTGGCACTTTTCGGGGAAATGTGC
GCGGAACCCCTATTTGTTTATTTTTCTAAATACATTCAAATATGTATCCGCTCATGAGACAATAACCCTG
ATAAATGCTTCAATAATATTGAAAAAGGAAGAGTATGAGTATTCAACATTTCCGTGTCGCCCTTATTCCC
TTTTTTGCGGCATTTTGCCTTCCTGTTTTTGCTCACCCAGAAACGCTGGTGAAAGTAAAAGATGCTGAAG
ATCAGTTGGGTGCACGAGTGGGTTACATCGAACTGGATCTCAACAGCGGTAAGATCCTTGAGAGTTTTCG
CCCCGAAGAACGTTTTCCAATGATGAGCACTTTCAAAGTTCTGCTATGTGGCGCGGTATTATCCCGTATT
GACGCCGGGCAAGAGCAACTCGGTCGCCGCATACACTATTCTCAGAATGACTTGGTTGAGTACTCACCAG
TCACAGAAAAGCATCTTACGGATGGCATGACAGTAAGAGAATTATGCAGTGCTGCCATAACCATGAGTGA
TAACACTGCGGCCAACTTACTTCTGACAACTATCGGAGGACCGAAGGAGCTAACCGCTTTTTTGCACAAC
ATGGGGGATCATGTAACTCGCCTTGATCGTTGGGAACCGGAGCTGAATGAAGCCATACCAAACGACGAGC
GTGACACCACGATGCCTGTAGCAATGGCAACAACGTTGCGCAAACTATTAACTGGCGAACTACTTACTCT
AGCTTCCCGGCAACAATTAATAGACTGGATGGAGGCGGATAAAGTTGCAGGACCACTTCTGCGCTCGGCC
CTTCCGGCTGGCTGGTTTATTGCTGATAAATCTGGAGCCGGTGAGCGTGGGTCTCGCGGTATCATTGCAG
CACTGGGGCCAGATGGTAAGCCCTCCCGTATCGTAGTTATCTACACGACGGGGAGTCAGGCAACTATGGA
TGAACGAAATAGACAGATCGCTGAGATAGGTGCCTCACTGATTAAGCATTGGTAATTCGAAATGACCGAC
CAAGCGACGCCCAACCGGTATCAGCTCACTCAAAGGCGGTAATACGGTTATCCACAGAATCAGGGGATAA
CGCAGGAAAGAACATGTGAGCAAAAGGCCAGCAAAAGGCCAGGAACCGTAAAAAGGCCGCGTTGCTGGCG
TTTTTCCATAGGCTCCGCCCCCCTGACGAGCATCACAAAAATCGACGCTCAAGTCAGAGGTGGCGAAACC
CGACAGGACTATAAAGATACCAGGCGTTTCCCCCTGGAAGCTCCCTCGTGCGCTCTCCTGTTCCGACCCT
GCCGCTTACCGGATACCTGTCCGCCTTTCTCCCTTCGGGAAGCGTGGCGCTTTCTCATAGCTCACGCTGT
AGGTATCTCAGTTCGGTGTAGGTCGTTCGCTCCAAGCTGGGCTGTGTGCACGAACCCCCCGTTCAGCCCG
ACCGCTGCGCCTTATCCGGTAACTATCGTCTTGAGTCCAACCCGGTAAGACACGACTTATCGCCACTGGC
AGCAGCCACTGGTAACAGGATTAGCAGAGCGAGGTATGTAGGCGGTGCTACAGAGTTCTTGAAGTGGTGG
CCTAACTACGGCTACACTAGAAGGACAGTATTTGGTATCTGCGCTCTGCTGAAGCCAGTTACCTTCGGAA
AAAGAGTTGGTAGCTCTTGATCCGGCAAACAAACCACCGCTGGTAGCGGTGGTTTTTTTGTTTGCAAGCA
GCAGATTACGCGCAGAAAAAAAGGATTTCAAGAAGATCCTTTGATCTTTTCTACGGGGTCTGACGCTCAG
TGGAACGAAAACTCACGTTAAGGGATTTTGGTCATGAGATTATCAAAAAGGATCTTCACCTAGATCCTTT
TATAGTCCGGAAATACAGGAACGCACGCTGGATGGCCCTTCGCTGGGATGGTGAAACCATGAAAAATGGC
AGCTTCAGTGGATTAAGTGGGGGTAATGTGGCCTGTACCCTCTGGTTGCATAGGTATTCATACGGTTAAA
ATTTATCAGGCGCGATTGCGGCAGTTTTTCGGGTGGTTTGTTGCCATTTTTACCTGTCTGCTGCCGTGAT
CGCGCTGAACGCGTTTTAGCGGTGCGTACAATTAAGGGATTATGGTAAATCCACTTACTGTCTGCCCTCG
TAGCCATCGAGATAAACCGCAGTACTCCGGCCACGATGCGTCCGGCGTAGAGGATCGAGATCTTCAATAT
TGGCCATTAGCCATATTATTCATTGGTTATATAGCATAAATCAATATTGGCTATTGGCCATTGCATACGT
TGTATCTATATCATAATATGTACATTTATATTGGCTCATGTCCAATATGACCGCCATGTT
